Addgene plasmid #148311: pT7-EGFP-C1-HsYTHDF2_1-385_AB
Purpose: Mammalian Expression of HsYTHDF2_1-385
Depositing lab: Elisa Izaurralde. Depositing organization: Max Planck Institute for Developmental Biology.
Backbone
  Vector backbone: Unknown
  Vector type: Mammalian Expression
Growth in bacteria
  Bacterial resistance: Kanamycin, 50 μg/mL
  Growth temperature: 37°C
  Growth strain: DH5alpha
  Copy number: High Copy
Gene/Insert
  Gene/Insert name: HsYTHDF2_1-385
  Species: H. sapiens (human)
  Entrez Gene: YTHDF2 (a.k.a. CAHL, DF2, HGRG8, NY-REN-2)
  Cloning method: Unknown
Terms and licenses: Academic/Nonprofit Terms; Industry Terms: Not Available to Industry
Depositor comments: ORF extracted from transcript variant 1 NCBI: NM_016258.2 Plasmids from this collection were made available to the research community and donated after the lab closed. Please note that the sequence provided by the depositing laboratory may be theoretical/predicted or based on Sanger sequencing results. There may be discrepancies between sequencing results obtained by Addgene and the depositor sequence. If an Addgene verified sequence is not available, please contact before placing your order to request that our lab fully sequence the plasmid.
How to cite: pT7-EGFP-C1-HsYTHDF2_1-385_AB was a gift from Elisa Izaurralde (Addgene plasmid # 148311 ; http://n2t.net/addgene:148311 ; RRID:Addgene_148311)
