[The description below was written by a language model from this plasmid's Addgene catalogue record and pLannotate feature annotations shown in this document.]
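Description:
pT7-EGFP-C1-HsYTHDF2_1-385_AB is a 5.9 kb mammalian expression plasmid that produces an N-terminal EGFP fusion to a fragment of human YTHDF2 covering residues 1–385, taken from transcript variant 1. The catalogue lists the backbone as unknown, but the name and the annotated layout (CMV enhancer/promoter, EGFP followed by a short multiple cloning site remnant, SV40 poly(A), f1 ori, SV40-driven NeoR/KanR and a pUC-type origin) match an EGFP-C1-style vector with a T7 promoter added between the CMV promoter and the EGFP start. In mammalian cells the CMV immediate early enhancer and promoter drive transcription of the EGFP–YTHDF2 reading frame, which is terminated by the SV40 polyadenylation signal. The T7 promoter would additionally permit transcription of the same fusion by T7 RNA polymerase, for example in vitro.

The plasmid is maintained in E. coli at high copy through the ColE1/pUC origin and is selected with kanamycin. The Tn5 aminoglycoside phosphotransferase gene sits behind tandem bacterial (bla) and SV40 early promoters and is followed by the HSV TK poly(A) signal, so the same marker can confer G418 resistance in transfected mammalian cells. The f1 origin allows single-stranded DNA production. Several short annotations (HIV-1 LTR, SV40 large T antigen, ble and bGH poly(A) fragments) are probably incidental matches to backbone sequence rather than functional parts. The two feature tables describe the same 5,913 nt sequence with a 60 nt shift in the numbering origin. The record gives no specific application beyond mammalian expression of this truncated YTHDF2; the EGFP tag would allow the fusion protein to be visualised or detected.
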