Features (pLannotate 1.2.2; 18 found; start..end, strand, type, name):
      1..304     +  enhancer       CMV enhancer: human cytomegalovirus immediate early enhancer
    305..508     +  promoter       CMV promoter: human cytomegalovirus (CMV) immediate early promoter
    504..537     +  LTR            5' LTR (truncated) (fragment): truncated 5' long terminal repeat (LTR) from HIV-1
    553..571     +  promoter       T7 promoter: promoter for bacteriophage T7 RNA polymerase
    605..1321    +  CDS            EGFP: EGFP is a basic (constitutively fluorescent) green fluorescent protein published in 1996, derived from Aequorea victoria. It is reported to be a rapidly-maturing weak dimer with moderate acid sensitivity.
   1322..1341    +  misc_feature   MCS (fragment): multiple cloning site
   1343..2503    +  CDS            YTHDF2 (fragment): YTHD2_HUMAN - Also known as HGRG8 From Homo sapiens (Human).
   2534..2618    +  CDS            large T antigen (fragment): large T antigen from SV40 (simian virus 40)
   2641..2762    +  polyA_signal   SV40 poly(A) signal: SV40 polyadenylation signal
   2796..3224    -  rep_origin     f1 ori (sequence partly withheld): f1 bacteriophage origin of replication; arrow indicates direction of (+) strand synthesis
   3251..3355    +  promoter       AmpR promoter: bla
   3357..3714    +  promoter       SV40 promoter: SV40 enhancer and early promoter
   3749..4543    +  CDS            NeoR/KanR: aminoglycoside phosphotransferase from Tn5; aph(3')-II (or nptII); confers resistance to neomycin, kanamycin, and G418 (Geneticin®)
   4564..4716    +  CDS            ble (fragment): BLE_KLEPN - Experimental evidence at protein level: Swiss-Prot protein existence level 1. Binding protein with a strong affinity to the bleomycin family of antibiotics. Binds to CL990; an antimitotic-antibiotic compound. From Klebsiella pneumoniae.
   4775..4822    +  polyA_signal   HSV TK poly(A) signal: herpes simplex virus thymidine kinase polyadenylation signal (Cole and Stacy, 1985)
   4913..4929    -  polyA_signal   bGH poly(A) signal (fragment): bovine growth hormone polyadenylation signal
   5151..5739    +  rep_origin     ori: high-copy-number ColE1/pMB1/pBR322/pUC origin of replication
   5854..5913    +  enhancer       CMV enhancer (fragment): human cytomegalovirus immediate early enhancer
>Addgene plasmid #148311 | pT7-EGFP-C1-HsYTHDF2_1-385_AB | addgene full sequence | sequence record 453670 | Addgene NGS Result
CGTTACATAACTTACGGTAAATGGCCCGCCTGGCTGACCGCCCAACGACCCCCGCCCATTGACGTCAATA
ATGACGTATGTTCCCATAGTAACGCCAATAGGGACTTTCCATTGACGTCAATGGGTGGAGTATTTACGGT
AAACTGCCCACTTGGCAGTACATCAAGTGTATCATATGCCAAGTACGCCCCCTATTGACGTCAATGACGG
TAAATGGCCCGCCTGGCATTATGCCCAGTACATGACCTTATGGGACTTTCCTACTTGGCAGTACATCTAC
GTATTAGTCATCGCTATTACCATGGTGATGCGGTTTTGGCAGTACATCAATGGGCGTGGATAGCGGTTTG
ACTCACGGGGATTTCCAAGTCTCCACCCCATTGACGTCAATGGGAGTTTGTTTTGGCACCAAAATCAACG
GGACTTTCCAAAATGTCGTAACAACTCCGCCCCATTGACGCAAATGGGCGGTAGGCGTGTACGGTGGGAG
GTCTATATAAGCAGAGCTCTCTGGCTAACTAGAGAACCCACTGCTTACTGGCTTATCGAAATTAATACGA
CTCACTATAGGGAGACCCAAGCTCTAGCGCTACCGGTCGCCACCATGGTGAGCAAGGGCGAGGAGCTGTT
CACCGGGGTGGTGCCCATCCTGGTCGAGCTGGACGGCGACGTAAACGGCCACAAGTTCAGCGTGTCCGGC
GAGGGCGAGGGCGATGCCACCTACGGCAAGCTGACCCTGAAGTTCATCTGCACCACCGGCAAGCTGCCCG
TGCCCTGGCCCACCCTCGTGACCACCCTGACCTACGGCGTGCAGTGCTTCAGCCGCTACCCCGACCACAT
GAAGCAGCACGACTTCTTCAAGTCCGCCATGCCCGAAGGCTACGTCCAGGAGCGCACCATCTTCTTCAAG
GACGACGGCAACTACAAGACCCGCGCCGAGGTGAAGTTCGAGGGCGACACCCTGGTGAACCGCATCGAGC
TGAAGGGCATCGACTTCAAGGAGGACGGCAACATCCTGGGGCACAAGCTGGAGTACAACTACAACAGCCA
CAACGTCTATATCATGGCCGACAAGCAGAAGAACGGCATCAAGGTGAACTTCAAGATCCGCCACAACATC
GAGGACGGCAGCGTGCAGCTCGCCGACCACTACCAGCAGAACACCCCCATCGGCGACGGCCCCGTGCTGC
TGCCCGACAACCACTACCTGAGCACCCAGTCCGCCCTGAGCAAAGACCCCAACGAGAAGCGCGATCACAT
GGTCCTGCTGGAGTTCGTGACCGCCGCCGGGATCACTCTCGGCATGGACGAGCTGTACAAGTCCGGACTC
AGATCTCGAGCAATGTCGGCCAGCAGCCTCTTGGAGCAGAGACCAAAAGGTCAAGGAAACAAAGTACAAA
ATGGATCTGTACATCAAAAGGATGGATTAAACGATGATGATTTTGAACCTTACTTGAGTCCACAGGCAAG
GCCCAATAATGCATATACTGCCATGTCAGATTCCTACTTACCCAGTTACTACAGTCCCTCCATTGGCTTC
TCCTATTCTTTGGGTGAAGCTGCTTGGTCTACGGGGGGTGACACAGCCATGCCCTACTTAACTTCTTATG
GACAGCTGAGCAACGGAGAGCCCCACTTCCTACCAGATGCAATGTTTGGGCAACCAGGAGCCCTAGGTAG
CACTCCATTTCTTGGTCAGCATGGTTTTAATTTCTTTCCCAGTGGGATTGACTTCTCAGCATGGGGAAAT
AACAGTTCTCAGGGACAGTCTACTCAGAGCTCTGGATATAGTAGCAATTATGCTTATGCACCTAGCTCCT
TAGGTGGAGCCATGATTGATGGACAGTCAGCTTTTGCCAATGAGACCCTCAATAAGGCTCCTGGCATGAA
TACTATAGACCAAGGGATGGCAGCACTGAAGTTGGGTAGCACAGAAGTTGCAAGCAATGTTCCAAAAGTT
GTAGGTTCTGCTGTTGGTAGCGGGTCCATTACTAGTAACATCGTGGCTTCCAATAGTTTGCCTCCAGCCA
CCATTGCTCCTCCAAAACCAGCATCTTGGGCTGATATTGCTAGCAAGCCTGCAAAACAGCAACCTAAACT
GAAGACCAAGAATGGCATTGCAGGGTCAAGTCTTCCGCCACCCCCGATAAAGCATAACATGGATATTGGA
ACTTGGGATAACAAGGGTCCCGTTGCAAAAGCCCCCTCACAGGCTTTGGTTCAGAATATAGGTCAGCCAA
CCCAGGGGTCTCCTCAGCCTGTAGGTCAGCAGGCTAACAATAGCCCACCAGTGGCTCAGGCATCAGTAGG
GCAACAGACACAGCCATTGCCTCCACCTCCACCACAGCCTGCCCAGCTTTCAGTCCAGCAACAGGCAGCT
CAGCCAACCCGCTGGGTAGCACCTCGGAACCGTGGCAGTGGGTTCGGTCATAATGGGGTGGATGGTAATG
GAGTAGGACAGTCTCAGGCTGGTTCTGGATCTACTCCTTCAGAACCCTAACCGCGGGCCCGGGATCCACC
GGATCTAGATAACTGATCATAATCAGCCATACCACATTTGTAGAGGTTTTACTTGCTTTAAAAAACCTCC
CACACCTCCCCCTGAACCTGAAACATAAAATGAATGCAATTGTTGTTGTTAACTTGTTTATTGCAGCTTA
TAATGGTTACAAATAAAGCAATAGCATCACAAATTTCACAAATAAAGCATTTTTTTCACTGCATTCTAGT
TGTGGTTTGTCCAAACTCATCAATGTATCTTAACGCGTAAATTGTAAGCGTTAATATTTTGTTAAAATTC
GCGTTAAATTTTTGTTAAATCAGCTCATTTTTTAACCAATAGGCCGAAATCGGCAAAATCCCTTATAAAT
CAAAAGAATAGACCGAGATAGGGT
[37 nt withheld, positions 2895-2931]
AAAGAACGTGGACTCCAACGTCAAAGG
[49 nt withheld, positions 2959-3007]
T
[91 nt withheld, positions 3009-3099]
G
[124 nt withheld, positions 3101-3224]
CAGGTGGCACTTTTCGGGGAAATGTGCGCGGAACCCCTATTTGTTTATTTTTCTAAATACATTCAAATAT
GTATCCGCTCATGAGACAATAACCCTGATAAATGCTTCAATAATATTGAAAAAGGAAGAGTCCTGAGGCG
GAAAGAACCAGCTGTGGAATGTGTGTCAGTTAGGGTGTGGAAAGTCCCCAGGCTCCCCAGCAGGCAGAAG
TATGCAAAGCATGCATCTCAATTAGTCAGCAACCAGGTGTGGAAAGTCCCCAGGCTCCCCAGCAGGCAGA
AGTATGCAAAGCATGCATCTCAATTAGTCAGCAACCATAGTCCCGCCCCTAACTCCGCCCATCCCGCCCC
TAACTCCGCCCAGTTCCGCCCATTCTCCGCCCCATGGCTGACTAATTTTTTTTATTTATGCAGAGGCCGA
GGCCGCCTCGGCCTCTGAGCTATTCCAGAAGTAGTGAGGAGGCTTTTTTGGAGGCCTAGGCTTTTGCAAA
GATCGATCAAGAGACAGGATGAGGATCGTTTCGCATGATTGAACAAGATGGATTGCACGCAGGTTCTCCG
GCCGCTTGGGTGGAGAGGCTATTCGGCTATGACTGGGCACAACAGACAATCGGCTGCTCTGATGCCGCCG
TGTTCCGGCTGTCAGCGCAGGGGCGCCCGGTTCTTTTTGTCAAGACCGACCTGTCCGGTGCCCTGAATGA
ACTGCAAGACGAGGCAGCGCGGCTATCGTGGCTGGCCACGACGGGCGTTCCTTGCGCAGCTGTGCTCGAC
GTTGTCACTGAAGCGGGAAGGGACTGGCTGCTATTGGGCGAAGTGCCGGGGCAGGATCTCCTGTCATCTC
ACCTTGCTCCTGCCGAGAAAGTATCCATCATGGCTGATGCAATGCGGCGGCTGCATACGCTTGATCCGGC
TACCTGCCCATTCGACCACCAAGCGAAACATCGCATCGAGCGAGCACGTACTCGGATGGAAGCCGGTCTT
GTCGATCAGGATGATCTGGACGAAGAGCATCAGGGGCTCGCGCCAGCCGAACTGTTCGCCAGGCTCAAGG
CGAGCATGCCCGACGGCGAGGATCTCGTCGTGACCCATGGCGATGCCTGCTTGCCGAATATCATGGTGGA
AAATGGCCGCTTTTCTGGATTCATCGACTGTGGCCGGCTGGGTGTGGCGGACCGCTATCAGGACATAGCG
TTGGCTACCCGTGATATTGCTGAAGAGCTTGGCGGCGAATGGGCTGACCGCTTCCTCGTGCTTTACGGTA
TCGCCGCTCCCGATTCGCAGCGCATCGCCTTCTATCGCCTTCTTGACGAGTTCTTCTGAGCGGGACTCTG
GGGTTCGAAATGACCGACCAAGCGACGCCCAACCTGCCATCACGAGATTTCGATTCCACCGCCGCCTTCT
ATGAAAGGTTGGGCTTCGGAATCGTTTTCCGGGACGCCGGCTGGATGATCCTCCAGCGCGGGGATCTCAT
GCTGGAGTTCTTCGCCCACCCTAGGGGGAGGCTAACTGAAACACGGAAGGAGACAATACCGGAAGGAACC
CGCGCTATGACGGCAATAAAAAGACAGAATAAAACGCACGGTGTTGGGTCGTTTGTTCATAAACGCGGGG
TTCGGTCCCAGGGCTGGCACTCTGTCGATACCCCACCGAGACCCCATTGGGGCCAATACGCCCGCGTTTC
TTCCTTTTCCCCACCCCACCCCCCAAGTTCGGGTGAAGGCCCAGGGCTCGCAGCCAACGTCGGGGCGGCA
GGCCCTGCCATAGCCTCAGGTTACTCATATATACTTTAGATTGATTTAAAACTTCATTTTTAATTTAAAA
GGATCTAGGTGAAGATCCTTTTTGATAATCTCATGACCAAAATCCCTTAACGTGAGTTTTCGTTCCACTG
AGCGTCAGACCCCGTAGAAAAGATCAAAGGATCTTCTTGAGATCCTTTTTTTCTGCGCGTAATCTGCTGC
TTGCAAACAAAAAAACCACCGCTACCAGCGGTGGTTTGTTTGCCGGATCAAGAGCTACCAACTCTTTTTC
CGAAGGTAACTGGCTTCAGCAGAGCGCAGATACCAAATACTGTTCTTCTAGTGTAGCCGTAGTTAGGCCA
CCACTTCAAGAACTCTGTAGCACCGCCTACATACCTCGCTCTGCTAATCCTGTTACCAGTGGCTGCTGCC
AGTGGCGATAAGTCGTGTCTTACCGGGTTGGACTCAAGACGATAGTTACCGGATAAGGCGCAGCGGTCGG
GCTGAACGGGGGGTTCGTGCACACAGCCCAGCTTGGAGCGAACGACCTACACCGAACTGAGATACCTACA
GCGTGAGCTATGAGAAAGCGCCACGCTTCCCGAAGGGAGAAAGGCGGACAGGTATCCGGTAAGCGGCAGG
GTCGGAACAGGAGAGCGCACGAGGGAGCTTCCAGGGGGAAACGCCTGGTATCTTTATAGTCCTGTCGGGT
TTCGCCACCTCTGACTTGAGCGTCGATTTTTGTGATGCTCGTCAGGGGGGCGGAGCCTATGGAAAAACGC
CAGCAACGCGGCCTTTTTACGGTTCCTGGCCTTTTGCTGGCCTTTTGCTCACATGTTCTTTCCTGCGTTA
TCCCCTGATTCTGTGGATAACCGTATTACCGCCATGCATTAGTTATTAATAGTAATCAATTACGGGGTCA
TTAGTTCATAGCCCATATATGGAGTTCCG
