Features (pLannotate 1.2.2; 17 found; start..end, strand, type, name):
     61..364     +  enhancer       CMV enhancer: human cytomegalovirus immediate early enhancer
    365..568     +  promoter       CMV promoter: human cytomegalovirus (CMV) immediate early promoter
    564..597     +  LTR            5' LTR (truncated) (fragment): truncated 5' long terminal repeat (LTR) from HIV-1
    613..631     +  promoter       T7 promoter: promoter for bacteriophage T7 RNA polymerase
    665..1381    +  CDS            EGFP: EGFP is a basic (constitutively fluorescent) green fluorescent protein published in 1996, derived from Aequorea victoria. It is reported to be a rapidly-maturing weak dimer with moderate acid sensitivity.
   1382..1401    +  misc_feature   MCS (fragment): multiple cloning site
   1403..2563    +  CDS            YTHDF2 (fragment): YTHD2_HUMAN - Also known as HGRG8 From Homo sapiens (Human).
   2594..2678    +  CDS            large T antigen (fragment): large T antigen from SV40 (simian virus 40)
   2701..2822    +  polyA_signal   SV40 poly(A) signal: SV40 polyadenylation signal
   2856..3284    -  rep_origin     f1 ori (sequence partly withheld): f1 bacteriophage origin of replication; arrow indicates direction of (+) strand synthesis
   3311..3415    +  promoter       AmpR promoter: bla
   3417..3774    +  promoter       SV40 promoter: SV40 enhancer and early promoter
   3809..4603    +  CDS            NeoR/KanR: aminoglycoside phosphotransferase from Tn5; aph(3')-II (or nptII); confers resistance to neomycin, kanamycin, and G418 (Geneticin®)
   4624..4776    +  CDS            ble (fragment): BLE_KLEPN - Experimental evidence at protein level: Swiss-Prot protein existence level 1. Binding protein with a strong affinity to the bleomycin family of antibiotics. Binds to CL990; an antimitotic-antibiotic compound. From Klebsiella pneumoniae.
   4835..4882    +  polyA_signal   HSV TK poly(A) signal: herpes simplex virus thymidine kinase polyadenylation signal (Cole and Stacy, 1985)
   4973..4989    -  polyA_signal   bGH poly(A) signal (fragment): bovine growth hormone polyadenylation signal
   5211..5799    +  rep_origin     ori: high-copy-number ColE1/pMB1/pBR322/pUC origin of replication
>Addgene plasmid #148311 | pT7-EGFP-C1-HsYTHDF2_1-385_AB | analyzer sequence | sequence record 290759
TAGTTATTAATAGTAATCAATTACGGGGTCATTAGTTCATAGCCCATATATGGAGTTCCGCGTTACATAA
CTTACGGTAAATGGCCCGCCTGGCTGACCGCCCAACGACCCCCGCCCATTGACGTCAATAATGACGTATG
TTCCCATAGTAACGCCAATAGGGACTTTCCATTGACGTCAATGGGTGGAGTATTTACGGTAAACTGCCCA
CTTGGCAGTACATCAAGTGTATCATATGCCAAGTACGCCCCCTATTGACGTCAATGACGGTAAATGGCCC
GCCTGGCATTATGCCCAGTACATGACCTTATGGGACTTTCCTACTTGGCAGTACATCTACGTATTAGTCA
TCGCTATTACCATGGTGATGCGGTTTTGGCAGTACATCAATGGGCGTGGATAGCGGTTTGACTCACGGGG
ATTTCCAAGTCTCCACCCCATTGACGTCAATGGGAGTTTGTTTTGGCACCAAAATCAACGGGACTTTCCA
AAATGTCGTAACAACTCCGCCCCATTGACGCAAATGGGCGGTAGGCGTGTACGGTGGGAGGTCTATATAA
GCAGAGCTCTCTGGCTAACTAGAGAACCCACTGCTTACTGGCTTATCGAAATTAATACGACTCACTATAG
GGAGACCCAAGCTCTAGCGCTACCGGTCGCCACCATGGTGAGCAAGGGCGAGGAGCTGTTCACCGGGGTG
GTGCCCATCCTGGTCGAGCTGGACGGCGACGTAAACGGCCACAAGTTCAGCGTGTCCGGCGAGGGCGAGG
GCGATGCCACCTACGGCAAGCTGACCCTGAAGTTCATCTGCACCACCGGCAAGCTGCCCGTGCCCTGGCC
CACCCTCGTGACCACCCTGACCTACGGCGTGCAGTGCTTCAGCCGCTACCCCGACCACATGAAGCAGCAC
GACTTCTTCAAGTCCGCCATGCCCGAAGGCTACGTCCAGGAGCGCACCATCTTCTTCAAGGACGACGGCA
ACTACAAGACCCGCGCCGAGGTGAAGTTCGAGGGCGACACCCTGGTGAACCGCATCGAGCTGAAGGGCAT
CGACTTCAAGGAGGACGGCAACATCCTGGGGCACAAGCTGGAGTACAACTACAACAGCCACAACGTCTAT
ATCATGGCCGACAAGCAGAAGAACGGCATCAAGGTGAACTTCAAGATCCGCCACAACATCGAGGACGGCA
GCGTGCAGCTCGCCGACCACTACCAGCAGAACACCCCCATCGGCGACGGCCCCGTGCTGCTGCCCGACAA
CCACTACCTGAGCACCCAGTCCGCCCTGAGCAAAGACCCCAACGAGAAGCGCGATCACATGGTCCTGCTG
GAGTTCGTGACCGCCGCCGGGATCACTCTCGGCATGGACGAGCTGTACAAGTCCGGACTCAGATCTCGAG
CAATGTCGGCCAGCAGCCTCTTGGAGCAGAGACCAAAAGGTCAAGGAAACAAAGTACAAAATGGATCTGT
ACATCAAAAGGATGGATTAAACGATGATGATTTTGAACCTTACTTGAGTCCACAGGCAAGGCCCAATAAT
GCATATACTGCCATGTCAGATTCCTACTTACCCAGTTACTACAGTCCCTCCATTGGCTTCTCCTATTCTT
TGGGTGAAGCTGCTTGGTCTACGGGGGGTGACACAGCCATGCCCTACTTAACTTCTTATGGACAGCTGAG
CAACGGAGAGCCCCACTTCCTACCAGATGCAATGTTTGGGCAACCAGGAGCCCTAGGTAGCACTCCATTT
CTTGGTCAGCATGGTTTTAATTTCTTTCCCAGTGGGATTGACTTCTCAGCATGGGGAAATAACAGTTCTC
AGGGACAGTCTACTCAGAGCTCTGGATATAGTAGCAATTATGCTTATGCACCTAGCTCCTTAGGTGGAGC
CATGATTGATGGACAGTCAGCTTTTGCCAATGAGACCCTCAATAAGGCTCCTGGCATGAATACTATAGAC
CAAGGGATGGCAGCACTGAAGTTGGGTAGCACAGAAGTTGCAAGCAATGTTCCAAAAGTTGTAGGTTCTG
CTGTTGGTAGCGGGTCCATTACTAGTAACATCGTGGCTTCCAATAGTTTGCCTCCAGCCACCATTGCTCC
TCCAAAACCAGCATCTTGGGCTGATATTGCTAGCAAGCCTGCAAAACAGCAACCTAAACTGAAGACCAAG
AATGGCATTGCAGGGTCAAGTCTTCCGCCACCCCCGATAAAGCATAACATGGATATTGGAACTTGGGATA
ACAAGGGTCCCGTTGCAAAAGCCCCCTCACAGGCTTTGGTTCAGAATATAGGTCAGCCAACCCAGGGGTC
TCCTCAGCCTGTAGGTCAGCAGGCTAACAATAGCCCACCAGTGGCTCAGGCATCAGTAGGGCAACAGACA
CAGCCATTGCCTCCACCTCCACCACAGCCTGCCCAGCTTTCAGTCCAGCAACAGGCAGCTCAGCCAACCC
GCTGGGTAGCACCTCGGAACCGTGGCAGTGGGTTCGGTCATAATGGGGTGGATGGTAATGGAGTAGGACA
GTCTCAGGCTGGTTCTGGATCTACTCCTTCAGAACCCTAACCGCGGGCCCGGGATCCACCGGATCTAGAT
AACTGATCATAATCAGCCATACCACATTTGTAGAGGTTTTACTTGCTTTAAAAAACCTCCCACACCTCCC
CCTGAACCTGAAACATAAAATGAATGCAATTGTTGTTGTTAACTTGTTTATTGCAGCTTATAATGGTTAC
AAATAAAGCAATAGCATCACAAATTTCACAAATAAAGCATTTTTTTCACTGCATTCTAGTTGTGGTTTGT
CCAAACTCATCAATGTATCTTAACGCGTAAATTGTAAGCGTTAATATTTTGTTAAAATTCGCGTTAAATT
TTTGTTAAATCAGCTCATTTTTTAACCAATAGGCCGAAATCGGCAAAATCCCTTATAAATCAAAAGAATA
GACCGAGATAGGGT
[37 nt withheld, positions 2955-2991]
AAAGAACGTGGACTCCAACGTCAAAGG
[49 nt withheld, positions 3019-3067]
T
[91 nt withheld, positions 3069-3159]
G
[124 nt withheld, positions 3161-3284]
CAGGTGGCACTTTTCGGGGAAATGTGCGCGGAACCCCTATTTGTTTATTTTTCTAAATACATTCAAATAT
GTATCCGCTCATGAGACAATAACCCTGATAAATGCTTCAATAATATTGAAAAAGGAAGAGTCCTGAGGCG
GAAAGAACCAGCTGTGGAATGTGTGTCAGTTAGGGTGTGGAAAGTCCCCAGGCTCCCCAGCAGGCAGAAG
TATGCAAAGCATGCATCTCAATTAGTCAGCAACCAGGTGTGGAAAGTCCCCAGGCTCCCCAGCAGGCAGA
AGTATGCAAAGCATGCATCTCAATTAGTCAGCAACCATAGTCCCGCCCCTAACTCCGCCCATCCCGCCCC
TAACTCCGCCCAGTTCCGCCCATTCTCCGCCCCATGGCTGACTAATTTTTTTTATTTATGCAGAGGCCGA
GGCCGCCTCGGCCTCTGAGCTATTCCAGAAGTAGTGAGGAGGCTTTTTTGGAGGCCTAGGCTTTTGCAAA
GATCGATCAAGAGACAGGATGAGGATCGTTTCGCATGATTGAACAAGATGGATTGCACGCAGGTTCTCCG
GCCGCTTGGGTGGAGAGGCTATTCGGCTATGACTGGGCACAACAGACAATCGGCTGCTCTGATGCCGCCG
TGTTCCGGCTGTCAGCGCAGGGGCGCCCGGTTCTTTTTGTCAAGACCGACCTGTCCGGTGCCCTGAATGA
ACTGCAAGACGAGGCAGCGCGGCTATCGTGGCTGGCCACGACGGGCGTTCCTTGCGCAGCTGTGCTCGAC
GTTGTCACTGAAGCGGGAAGGGACTGGCTGCTATTGGGCGAAGTGCCGGGGCAGGATCTCCTGTCATCTC
ACCTTGCTCCTGCCGAGAAAGTATCCATCATGGCTGATGCAATGCGGCGGCTGCATACGCTTGATCCGGC
TACCTGCCCATTCGACCACCAAGCGAAACATCGCATCGAGCGAGCACGTACTCGGATGGAAGCCGGTCTT
GTCGATCAGGATGATCTGGACGAAGAGCATCAGGGGCTCGCGCCAGCCGAACTGTTCGCCAGGCTCAAGG
CGAGCATGCCCGACGGCGAGGATCTCGTCGTGACCCATGGCGATGCCTGCTTGCCGAATATCATGGTGGA
AAATGGCCGCTTTTCTGGATTCATCGACTGTGGCCGGCTGGGTGTGGCGGACCGCTATCAGGACATAGCG
TTGGCTACCCGTGATATTGCTGAAGAGCTTGGCGGCGAATGGGCTGACCGCTTCCTCGTGCTTTACGGTA
TCGCCGCTCCCGATTCGCAGCGCATCGCCTTCTATCGCCTTCTTGACGAGTTCTTCTGAGCGGGACTCTG
GGGTTCGAAATGACCGACCAAGCGACGCCCAACCTGCCATCACGAGATTTCGATTCCACCGCCGCCTTCT
ATGAAAGGTTGGGCTTCGGAATCGTTTTCCGGGACGCCGGCTGGATGATCCTCCAGCGCGGGGATCTCAT
GCTGGAGTTCTTCGCCCACCCTAGGGGGAGGCTAACTGAAACACGGAAGGAGACAATACCGGAAGGAACC
CGCGCTATGACGGCAATAAAAAGACAGAATAAAACGCACGGTGTTGGGTCGTTTGTTCATAAACGCGGGG
TTCGGTCCCAGGGCTGGCACTCTGTCGATACCCCACCGAGACCCCATTGGGGCCAATACGCCCGCGTTTC
TTCCTTTTCCCCACCCCACCCCCCAAGTTCGGGTGAAGGCCCAGGGCTCGCAGCCAACGTCGGGGCGGCA
GGCCCTGCCATAGCCTCAGGTTACTCATATATACTTTAGATTGATTTAAAACTTCATTTTTAATTTAAAA
GGATCTAGGTGAAGATCCTTTTTGATAATCTCATGACCAAAATCCCTTAACGTGAGTTTTCGTTCCACTG
AGCGTCAGACCCCGTAGAAAAGATCAAAGGATCTTCTTGAGATCCTTTTTTTCTGCGCGTAATCTGCTGC
TTGCAAACAAAAAAACCACCGCTACCAGCGGTGGTTTGTTTGCCGGATCAAGAGCTACCAACTCTTTTTC
CGAAGGTAACTGGCTTCAGCAGAGCGCAGATACCAAATACTGTCCTTCTAGTGTAGCCGTAGTTAGGCCA
CCACTTCAAGAACTCTGTAGCACCGCCTACATACCTCGCTCTGCTAATCCTGTTACCAGTGGCTGCTGCC
AGTGGCGATAAGTCGTGTCTTACCGGGTTGGACTCAAGACGATAGTTACCGGATAAGGCGCAGCGGTCGG
GCTGAACGGGGGGTTCGTGCACACAGCCCAGCTTGGAGCGAACGACCTACACCGAACTGAGATACCTACA
GCGTGAGCTATGAGAAAGCGCCACGCTTCCCGAAGGGAGAAAGGCGGACAGGTATCCGGTAAGCGGCAGG
GTCGGAACAGGAGAGCGCACGAGGGAGCTTCCAGGGGGAAACGCCTGGTATCTTTATAGTCCTGTCGGGT
TTCGCCACCTCTGACTTGAGCGTCGATTTTTGTGATGCTCGTCAGGGGGGCGGAGCCTATGGAAAAACGC
CAGCAACGCGGCCTTTTTACGGTTCCTGGCCTTTTGCTGGCCTTTTGCTCACATGTTCTTTCCTGCGTTA
TCCCCTGATTCTGTGGATAACCGTATTACCGCCATGCAT
